Addgene plasmid #44834: pUASP Flag Rab32 CA
Depositing lab: Matthew Scott. Depositing organization: Stanford University.
Backbone
  Vector backbone: pUASP
  Backbone size w/o insert (bp): 9939
  Vector type: Insect Expression ; Drosophila
Growth in bacteria
  Bacterial resistance: Ampicillin, 100 μg/mL
  Growth temperature: 37°C
  Growth strain: DH5alpha
  Copy number: Unknown
Gene/Insert
  Gene/Insert name: Rab32
  Species: D. melanogaster (fly)
  Mutation: Q79L (constitutive active)
  GenBank ID: NP_724763.1
  Entrez Gene: Rab32 (a.k.a. Dmel_CG8024, 24652026, 24652028, A1Z7S1, CG8024, DRABR1, DmRab32, Dmel\CG8024, DrabRP1, Ltd, RAB-RP1, RAB7L, Rab-RP1, Rab-RP1/CG8024, Rab-r1, Rab32/RP1, Rab7L1, RabRP1, anon-WO0118547.106, beck, ltd, rab32)
  Tag / fusion protein: Flag (N terminal on insert)
  Cloning method: Gateway Cloning
  Sequencing primers: 5′ pUASp-5; 3′ pUASp-3
Terms and licenses: Academic/Nonprofit Terms; Industry Terms: Not Available to Industry
How to cite: pUASP Flag Rab32 CA was a gift from Matthew Scott (Addgene plasmid # 44834 ; http://n2t.net/addgene:44834 ; RRID:Addgene_44834)
