[The description below was written by a language model from this plasmid's Addgene catalogue record.]
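Description:
pUASP Flag Rab32 CA is a Drosophila expression plasmid built on the pUASP backbone (about 9.9 kb without the insert) and carrying a constitutively active form of the fly small GTPase Rab32. It is propagated in E. coli under ampicillin selection; the record lists the copy number as unknown and provides no feature table, so the origin of replication and other backbone elements are not itemised. pUASP-type vectors are generally P-element transformation vectors in which GAL4-responsive UAS sites drive a promoter designed to work in the female germline as well as in somatic tissues. These general properties come from knowledge of the vector family rather than from anything stated in this entry.

The insert is D. melanogaster Rab32 (CG8024, also known as Rab-RP1 or lightoid), introduced by Gateway recombination cloning and fused at its N terminus to a Flag epitope tag. The Q79L substitution is annotated as constitutively active. In Rab proteins, an equivalent glutamine-to-leucine change in the catalytic region typically impairs GTP hydrolysis and so holds the protein in its GTP-bound, active state. The Flag tag allows the expressed protein to be detected or immunoprecipitated with anti-Flag antibodies.

A construct of this design is typically used to generate transgenic flies, or to transfect fly cells together with a GAL4 source. The activated Rab32 can then be expressed in a tissue- or stage-specific manner by choosing a GAL4 driver, to study the consequences of persistent Rab32 activity for membrane trafficking. The record itself does not state a specific experimental purpose.
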