>Addgene plasmid #44834 | pUASP Flag Rab32 CA | addgene partial sequence | sequence record 62854 | pUASp-5 5'-GGCAAGGGTCGAGTCGATAG-3'
CTTAAATTCAGTGCACGTTTGCTTGTTGAGAGGAAAGGTTGTGTGCGGACGAATTTTTTTTTGAAAACCG
GTGATAGAGCCTGAACCAGAAAAGATAAAAGAAGGCTATACCAGTGGGAGTACACAAACAGAGTAAGTTT
GAATAGTAAAAAAAATCATTTATGTAAACAATAACGTGACTGTGCGTTAGGTCCTGTTCATTGGTACCCG
CCCGGGGATCAGATCCGCGGCCGCGCCACCATGGATTACAAGGATGACGACGATAAGAGATCTCGAGCTC
AAGCTTCGAATTCTGCAGTCGACGGTACCGCGGGCCCGGGATCATCAACAAGTTTGTACAAAAAAGCAGG
CTTAATGACACTAAGATCCAAAGCCATCATGACATCCACCAGCGATAAGCGCGAGCATCTGTACAAGATT
CTAGTCATTGGTGAACTGGGCACCGGCAAGACGTCCTTCATTAAGCGCTATGTGCACCAGTTCTTCAGCC
AGAACTACAGGGCCACCATCGGCGTGGACTTCGCCCTGAAAGTGCTGCAGTGGGACGCCAATACGATAGT
GCGCCTCCAGCTGTGGGATATCGCCGGTCTGGAGAGGTTTGGCAACATGACCCGTGTCTACTACAAGGAG
GCGGTGGGCGCGTTCATCGTTTTTGATGTGACTCGCAGTGGGACTTTCGATTGCGTGAGCAAGTGGAAGG
AAGATCTAGACTCCAAGGTGCAGCTGCCGGACGGCAGTCCCATTCCGTGCATCCTGCTGGCCAATAAATG
CGACCAGGAAAAGCAGGGCATCATAACGCAGCCCGAGAAGATGGATGAGTATGTGAGGGAGAACGGATTT
GCCGGTTGGTTTGAGACATCCGCCAAGGAGAATATCAACATCGATGAGGCAGCTCGTGC
